>Addgene plasmid #35634 | pLenti-PGK-KRAS4A(G12V) | addgene partial sequence | sequence record 45088 | mPGK-F 5'-cattctgcacgcttcaaaag-3'
ATCTCCGGGCCTTTCGACCTGCATCCCGCCACCATGAAAAAGCCTGAACTCACCGCGACGTCTGTCGAGA
AGTTTCTGATCGAAAAGTTCGACAGCGTCTCCGACCTGATGCAGCTCTCGGAGGGCGAAGAATCTCGTGC
TTTCAGCTTCGATGTAGGAGGGCGTGGATATGTCCTGCGGGTAAATAGCTGCGCCGATGGTTTCTACAAA
GATCGTTATGTTTATCGGCACTTTGCATCGGCCGCGCTCCCGATTCCGGAAGTGCTTGACATTGGGGAAT
TCAGCGAGAGCCTGACCTATTGCATCTCCCGCCGTGCACAGGGTGTCACGTTGCAAGACCTGCCTGAAAC
CGAACTGCCCGCTGTTCTGCAGCCGGTCGCGGAGGCCATGGATGCGATCGCTGCGGCCGATCTTAGCCAG
ACGAGCGGGTTCGGCCCATTCGGACCGCAAGGAATCGGTCAATACACTACATGGCGTGATTTCATATGCG
CGATTGCTGATCCCCATGTGTATCACTGGCAAACTGTGATGGACGACACCGTCAGTGCGTCCGTCGCGCA
GGCTCTCGATGAGCTGATGCTTTGGGCCGAGGACTGCCCCGAAGTCCGGCACCTCGTGCACGCGGATTTC
GGCTCCAACAATGTCCTGACGGACAATGGCCGCATAACAGCGGTCATTGACTGGAGCGAGGCGATGTTCG
GGGATTCCCAATACGAGGTCGCCAACATCTTCTTCTGGAGGCCGTGGTTGGCTTGTATGGAGCAGCAGAC
GCGCTACTTCGAGCGGAGGCATCCGGAGCTTGCAGGATCGCCGCGGCTCCGGGCGTATATGCTCCGCATT
GGTCTTGACCAACTCTATCAGAGCTTGGTTGACGGGCAATTTCGATG
