>Addgene plasmid #35634 | pLenti-PGK-KRAS4A(G12V) | addgene partial sequence | sequence record 46221 | WPRE-R 5'-CATAGCGTAAAAGGAGCAACA-3'
AATTTTGTATCCAGAGGTTGATTGTCGAGCGGCCGCCACTGTGCTGGATATCAACCACTTTGTACAAGAA
AGCTGGGTCTTACATTATAATGCATTTTTTAATTTTCACACAGCCAGGAGTCTTTTCTTCTTTGCTGATT
TTTTTCAATCTGTATTGTCGGATCTCTCTCACCAATGTATAAAAAGCATCCTCCACTCTCTGTCTTGTCT
TTGCTGATGTTTCAATAAAAGGAATTCCATAACTTCTTGCTAAGTCCTGAGCCTGTTTTGTGTCTACTGT
TCTAGAAGGCAAATCACATTTATTTCCTACTAGGACCATAGGTACATCTTCAGAGTCCTTAACTCTTTTA
ATTTGTTCTCTATAATGGTGAATATCTTCAAATGATTTAGTATTATTTATGGCAAATACACAAAGAAAGC
CCTCCCCAGTCCTCATGTACTGGTCCCTCATTGCACTGTACTCCTCTTGACCTGCTGTGTCGAGAATATC
CAAGAGACAGGTTTCTCCATCAATTACTACTTGCTTCCTGTAGGAATCCTCTATTGTTGGATCATATTCG
TCCACAAAATGATTCTGAATTAGCTGTATCGTCAAGGCACTCTTGCCTACGCCAACAGCTCCAACTACCA
CAAGTTTATATTCAGTCCCGGGACGCGTAGAATCGAGACCGAGGAGAGGGTTAGGGATAGGCTTACCCAT
GGTTCTATCTCCTTCGAAGCCTGCTTTTTTGTACAAACTTGTTGATATCTGCAGAATTCCACCACACTGG
ACTAGTCGACGAACCGGTGGATCCCCCTGGGGAGAGAGGTCGGTGATTCGGTCAACGAGGGAGCCGACTG
CCGACGTGCGCTCCGGAGGCTTGCAGAATGCGGAACACCGCGCGGGCAGGAACAGGGCCCACACTACCGC
CC
