[The description below was written by a language model from this plasmid's Addgene catalogue record.]
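Description:
pLenti-PGK-KRAS4A(G12V) is a lentiviral mammalian expression plasmid built on the pLenti-PGK-Hygro backbone, a roughly 10 kb Gateway-compatible vector. It is maintained in bacteria as a high-copy plasmid under ampicillin selection and is grown in a recombination-deficient strain, as is usual for lentiviral vectors whose repeated long terminal repeats can be unstable. In mammalian cells, transduced or transfected populations are selected with hygromycin. No feature table accompanies the record, so the specific viral elements, the bacterial origin and the promoter driving the hygromycin marker are not itemised.

The payload is an approximately 550 bp human KRAS coding sequence for the 4A splice isoform, carrying the glycine 12 to valine substitution. G12V is a classic oncogenic mutation that impairs GTP hydrolysis and so holds the Ras protein in its active, GTP-bound signalling state. The insert was introduced by Gateway recombination and is expressed from the PGK promoter, a constitutive promoter that typically gives moderate expression across many mammalian cell types. The record lists a V5 epitope tag at the N terminus, contributed by the backbone, which would allow the exogenous protein to be detected and distinguished from endogenous KRAS.

The construct is suited to producing lentiviral particles for stable, integrated expression of activated KRAS4A in dividing or non-dividing mammalian cells. It is associated with a study of KRAS dependency and TAK1 inhibition in colon cancer cells, where enforced mutant KRAS expression can be used to probe downstream signalling and drug sensitivity.
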