Addgene plasmid #35634: pLenti-PGK-KRAS4A(G12V)
Depositing lab: Daniel Haber. Depositing organization: Massachusetts General Hospital. Publication: TAK1 Inhibition Promotes Apoptosis in KRAS-Dependent Colon Cancers. Singh A, Sweeney MF, Yu M, Burger A, Greninger P, Benes C, Haber DA, Settleman J. Cell. 2012 Feb 17;148(4):639-50. 10.1016/j.cell.2011.12.033 PubMed 22341439.
Backbone
  Vector backbone: pLenti-PGK-Hygro
  Backbone manufacturer: Eric Campeau
  Backbone size w/o insert (bp): 10000
  Vector type: Mammalian Expression, Lentiviral
  Selectable markers: Hygromycin
Growth in bacteria
  Bacterial resistance: Ampicillin, 100 μg/mL
  Growth temperature: 37°C
  Growth strain: Stbl3
  Copy number: High Copy
Gene/Insert
  Gene/Insert name: K-Ras4A(G12V) (alt name: KRAS4A)
  Species: H. sapiens (human)
  Insert size (bp): 550
  Mutation: Glycine 12 to Valine
  Entrez Gene: KRAS (a.k.a. 'C-K-RAS, C-K-RAS, CFC2, K-RAS2A, K-RAS2B, K-RAS4A, K-RAS4B, K-Ras, K-Ras 2, KI-RAS, KRAS1, KRAS2, NS, NS3, OES, RALD, RASK2, c-Ki-ras, c-Ki-ras2)
  Promoter: PGK
  Tag / fusion protein: V5 (N terminal on backbone)
  Cloning method: Gateway Cloning
  Sequencing primers: 5′ attlL1; 3′ attL2
Terms and licenses: Academic/Nonprofit Terms; Industry Terms: Not Available to Industry
How to cite: pLenti-PGK-KRAS4A(G12V) was a gift from Daniel Haber (Addgene plasmid # 35634 ; http://n2t.net/addgene:35634 ; RRID:Addgene_35634)
